>Addgene plasmid #201477 | NbV5-GFP2 | addgene full sequence | sequence record 395224 | Addgene NGS Result
GACGGATCGGGAGATCTCCCGATCCCCTATGGTGCACTCTCAGTACAATCTGCTCTGATGCCGCATAGTT
AAGCCAGTATCTGCTCCCTGCTTGTGTGTTGGAGGTCGCTGAGTAGTGCGCGAGCAAAATTTAAGCTACA
ACAAGGCAAGGCTTGACCGACAATTGCATGAAGAATCTGCTTAGGGTTAGGCGTTTTGCGCTGCTTCGCG
ATGTACGGGCCAGATATACGCGTTGACATTGATTATTGACTAGTTATTAATAGTAATCAATTACGGGGTC
ATTAGTTCATAGCCCATATATGGAGTTCCGCGTTACATAACTTACGGTAAATGGCCCGCCTGGCTGACCG
CCCAACGACCCCCGCCCATTGACGTCAATAATGACGTATGTTCCCATAGTAACGCCAATAGGGACTTTCC
ATTGACGTCAATGGGTGGAGTATTTACGGTAAACTGCCCACTTGGCAGTACATCAAGTGTATCATATGCC
AAGTACGCCCCCTATTGACGTCAATGACGGTAAATGGCCCGCCTGGCATTATGCCCAGTACATGACCTTA
TGGGACTTTCCTACTTGGCAGTACATCTACGTATTAGTCATCGCTATTACCATGGTGATGCGGTTTTGGC
AGTACATCAATGGGCGTGGATAGCGGTTTGACTCACGGGGATTTCCAAGTCTCCACCCCATTGACGTCAA
TGGGAGTTTGTTTTGGCACCAAAATCAACGGGACTTTCCAAAATGTCGTAACAACTCCGCCCCATTGACG
CAAATGGGCGGTAGGCGTGTACGGTGGGAGGTCTATATAAGCAGAGCTCTCTGGCTAACTAGAGAACCCA
CTGCTTACTGGCTTATCGAAATTAATACGACTCACTATAGGGAGACCCAAGCTGGCTAGTTAAGCTTGCC
ACCATGGCTGAAGTGCAGCTGCAAGCCAGCGGCGGAGGCTTCGTGCAGCCCGGCGGATCTCTGAGACTGT
CTTGTGCCGCTTCTGGCACCACCAGCTTCGGCGATACAATGGGCTGGTTCCGGCAGGCCCCTGGAAAGGA
AAGAGAGTTTGTGTCCGCCATCTCCAGACAGGGCGACAAGCACTACTATGCCGACAGCGTGAAAGGCAGA
TTCACAATCAGCCGGGACAACAGCAAGAACACCGTGTACCTGCAGATGAACTCTCTGAGAGCCGAAGATA
CCGCCACCTACTACTGCGCCGAGTGGATGAATACCAGACGCGAGTTCATCACCCCTTACTGGGGCCAGGG
AACACAGGTGACCGTGTCTAGCGGATCCGGTGGTGGGATGGTGAGCAAGGGCGAGGAGCTGTTCACCGGG
GTGGTGCCCATCCTGGTCGAGCTGGACGGCGACGTAAACGGCCACAAGTTCAGCGTGTCCGGCGAGGGCG
AGGGCGATGCCACCTACGGCAAGCTGACCCTGAAGTTCATCTGCACCACCGGCAAGCTGCCCGTGCCCTG
GCCCACCCTCGTGACCACCCTGAGCTACGGCGTGCAGTGCTTCAGCCGCTACCCCGACCACATGAAGCAG
CACGACTTCTTCAAGTCCGCCATGCCCGAAGGCTACGTCCAGGAGCGCACCATCTTCTTCAAGGACGACG
GCAACTACAAGACCCGCGCCGAGGTGAAGTTCGAGGGCGACACCCTGGTGAACCGCATCGAGCTGAAGGG
CATCGACTTCAAGGAGGACGGCAACATCCTGGGGCACAAGCTGGAGTACAACTACAACCCCCACAACGTC
TATATCATGGCCGACAAGCAGAAGAACGGCATCAAGGTGAACTTCAAGATCCGCCACAACATCGAGGACG
GCAGCGTGCAGCTCGCCGACCACTACCAGCAGAACACCCCCATCGGCGACGGCCCCGTGCTGCTGCCCGA
CAACCACTACCTGTTCACCCAGTCCGCCCTGAGCAAAGACCCCAACGAGAAGCGCGATCACATGGTCCTG
CTGGAGTTCGTGACCGCCGCCGGGATCACTCTCGGCATGGACGAGCTGTACAAGTAATCTAGAGGGCCCT
TCGAACAAAAACTCATCTCAGAAGAGGATCTGAATATGCATACCGGTCATCATCACCATCACCATTGAGT
TTAAACCCGCTGATCAGCCTCGACTGTGCCTTCTAGTTGCCAGCCATCTGTTGTTTGCCCCTCCCCCGTG
CCTTCCTTGACCCTGGAAGGTGCCACTCCCACTGTCCTTTCCTAATAAAATGAGGAAATTGCATCGCATT
GTCTGAGTAGGTGTCATTCTATTCTGGGGGGTGGGGTGGGGCAGGACAGCAAGGGGGAGGATTGGGAAGA
CAATAGCAGGCATGCTGGGGATGCGGTGGGCTCTATGGCTTCTGAGGCGGAAAGAACCAGCTGGGGCTCT
AGGGGGTATCCCC
[124 nt withheld, positions 2394-2517]
C
[91 nt withheld, positions 2519-2609]
A
[49 nt withheld, positions 2611-2659]
CCTTTGACGTTGGAGTCCACGTTCTTT
[37 nt withheld, positions 2687-2723]
ACCCTATCTCGGTCTATTCTTTTGATTTATAAGGGATTTTGCCGATTTCGGCCTATTGGTTAAAAAATGA
GCTGATTTAACAAAAATTTAACGCGAATTAATTCTGTGGAATGTGTGTCAGTTAGGGTGTGGAAAGTCCC
CAGGCTCCCCAGCAGGCAGAAGTATGCAAAGCATGCATCTCAATTAGTCAGCAACCAGGTGTGGAAAGTC
CCCAGGCTCCCCAGCAGGCAGAAGTATGCAAAGCATGCATCTCAATTAGTCAGCAACCATAGTCCCGCCC
CTAACTCCGCCCATCCCGCCCCTAACTCCGCCCAGTTCCGCCCATTCTCCGCCCCATGGCTGACTAATTT
TTTTTATTTATGCAGAGGCCGAGGCCGCCTCTGCCTCTGAGCTATTCCAGAAGTAGTGAGGAGGCTTTTT
TGGAGGCCTAGGCTTTTGCAAAAAGCTCCCGGGAGCTTGTATATCCATTTTCGGATCTGATCAGCACGTG
TTGACAATTAATCATCGGCATAGTATATCGGCATAGTATAATACGACAAGGTGAGGAACTAAACCATGGC
CAAGCCTTTGTCTCAAGAAGAATCCACCCTCATTGAAAGAGCAACGGCTACAATCAACAGCATCCCCATC
TCTGAAGACTACAGCGTCGCCAGCGCAGCTCTCTCTAGCGACGGCCGCATCTTCACTGGTGTCAATGTAT
ATCATTTTACTGGGGGACCTTGTGCAGAACTCGTGGTGCTGGGCACTGCTGCTGCTGCGGCAGCTGGCAA
CCTGACTTGTATCGTCGCGATCGGAAATGAGAACAGGGGCATCTTGAGCCCCTGCGGACGGTGCCGACAG
GTGCTTCTCGATCTGCATCCTGGGATCAAAGCCATAGTGAAGGACAGTGATGGACAGCCGACGGCAGTTG
GGATTCGTGAATTGCTGCCCTCTGGTTATGTGTGGGAGGGCTAAGCACTTCGTGGCCGAGGAGCAGGACT
GACACGTGCTACGAGATTTCGATTCCACCGCCGCCTTCTATGAAAGGTTGGGCTTCGGAATCGTTTTCCG
GGACGCCGGCTGGATGATCCTCCAGCGCGGGGATCTCATGCTGGAGTTCTTCGCCCACCCCAACTTGTTT
ATTGCAGCTTATAATGGTTACAAATAAAGCAATAGCATCACAAATTTCACAAATAAAGCATTTTTTTCAC
TGCATTCTAGTTGTGGTTTGTCCAAACTCATCAATGTATCTTATCATGTCTGTATACCGTCGACCTCTAG
CTAGAGCTTGGCGTAATCATGGTCATAGCTGTTTCCTGTGTGAAATTGTTATCCGCTCACAATTCCACAC
AACATACGAGCCGGAAGCATAAAGTGTAAAGCCTGGGGTGCCTAATGAGTGAGCTAACTCACATTAATTG
CGTTGCGCTCACTGCCCGCTTTCCAGTCGGGAAACCTGTCGTGCCAGCTGCATTAATGAATCGGCCAACG
CGCGGGGAGAGGCGGTTTGCGTATTGGGCGCTCTTCCGCTTCCTCGCTCACTGACTCGCTGCGCTCGGTC
GTTCGGCTGCGGCGAGCGGTATCAGCTCACTCAAAGGCGGTAATACGGTTATCCACAGAATCAGGGGATA
ACGCAGGAAAGAACATGTGAGCAAAAGGCCAGCAAAAGGCCAGGAACCGTAAAAAGGCCGCGTTGCTGGC
GTTTTTCCATAGGCTCCGCCCCCCTGACGAGCATCACAAAAATCGACGCTCAAGTCAGAGGTGGCGAAAC
CCGACAGGACTATAAAGATACCAGGCGTTTCCCCCTGGAAGCTCCCTCGTGCGCTCTCCTGTTCCGACCC
TGCCGCTTACCGGATACCTGTCCGCCTTTCTCCCTTCGGGAAGCGTGGCGCTTTCTCATAGCTCACGCTG
TAGGTATCTCAGTTCGGTGTAGGTCGTTCGCTCCAAGCTGGGCTGTGTGCACGAACCCCCCGTTCAGCCC
GACCGCTGCGCCTTATCCGGTAACTATCGTCTTGAGTCCAACCCGGTAAGACACGACTTATCGCCACTGG
CAGCAGCCACTGGTAACAGGATTAGCAGAGCGAGGTATGTAGGCGGTGCTACAGAGTTCTTGAAGTGGTG
GCCTAACTACGGCTACACTAGAAGAACAGTATTTGGTATCTGCGCTCTGCTGAAGCCAGTTACCTTCGGA
AAAAGAGTTGGTAGCTCTTGATCCGGCAAACAAACCACCGCTGGTAGCGGTGGTTTTTTTGTTTGCAAGC
AGCAGATTACGCGCAGAAAAAAAGGATCTCAAGAAGATCCTTTGATCTTTTCTACGGGGTCTGACGCTCA
GTGGAACGAAAACTCACGTTAAGGGATTTTGGTCATGAGATTATCAAAAAGGATCTTCACCTAGATCCTT
TTAAATTAAAAATGAAGTTTTAAATCAATCTAAAGTATATATGAGTAAACTTGGTCTGACAGTTACCAAT
GCTTAATCAGTGAGGCACCTATCTCAGCGATCTGTCTATTTCGTTCATCCATAGTTGCCTGACTCCCCGT
CGTGTAGATAACTACGATACGGGAGGGCTTACCATCTGGCCCCAGTGCTGCAATGATACCGCGAGACCCA
CGCTCACCGGCTCCAGATTTATCAGCAATAAACCAGCCAGCCGGAAGGGCCGAGCGCAGAAGTGGTCCTG
CAACTTTATCCGCCTCCATCCAGTCTATTAATTGTTGCCGGGAAGCTAGAGTAAGTAGTTCGCCAGTTAA
TAGTTTGCGCAACGTTGTTGCCATTGCTACAGGCATCGTGGTGTCACGCTCGTCGTTTGGTATGGCTTCA
TTCAGCTCCGGTTCCCAACGATCAAGGCGAGTTACATGATCCCCCATGTTGTGCAAAAAAGCGGTTAGCT
CCTTCGGTCCTCCGATCGTTGTCAGAAGTAAGTTGGCCGCAGTGTTATCACTCATGGTTATGGCAGCACT
GCATAATTCTCTTACTGTCATGCCATCCGTAAGATGCTTTTCTGTGACTGGTGAGTACTCAACCAAGTCA
TTCTGAGAATAGTGTATGCGGCGACCGAGTTGCTCTTGCCCGGCGTCAATACGGGATAATACCGCGCCAC
ATAGCAGAACTTTAAAAGTGCTCATCATTGGAAAACGTTCTTCGGGGCGAAAACTCTCAAGGATCTTACC
GCTGTTGAGATCCAGTTCGATGTAACCCACTCGTGCACCCAACTGATCTTCAGCATCTTTTACTTTCACC
AGCGTTTCTGGGTGAGCAAAAACAGGAAGGCAAAATGCCGCAAAAAAGGGAATAAGGGCGACACGGAAAT
GTTGAATACTCATACTCTTCCTTTTTCAATATTATTGAAGCATTTATCAGGGTTATTGTCTCATGAGCGG
ATACATATTTGAATGTATTTAGAAAAATAAACAAATAGGGGTTCCGCGCACATTTCCCCGAAAAGTGCCA
CCTGACGTC
Features (pLannotate 1.2.2; 23 found; start..end, strand, type, name):
     28..80      -  misc_feature   bom (fragment): basis of mobility region from pBR322
    235..614     +  enhancer       CMV enhancer: human cytomegalovirus immediate early enhancer
    615..818     +  promoter       CMV promoter: human cytomegalovirus (CMV) immediate early promoter
    814..847     +  LTR            5' LTR (truncated) (fragment): truncated 5' long terminal repeat (LTR) from HIV-1
    863..881     +  promoter       T7 promoter: promoter for bacteriophage T7 RNA polymerase
    920..1282    +  CDS            HV01_CANLF: Experimental evidence at protein level: Swiss-Prot protein existence level 1. From Canis lupus familiaris (Dog) (Canis familiaris).
   1298..2017    +  CDS            EGFP: the original enhanced GFP (Yang et al., 1996) mammalian codon-optimized
   2124..2348    +  polyA_signal   bGH poly(A) signal: bovine growth hormone polyadenylation signal
   2352..2373    +  promoter       SV40 promoter (fragment): SV40 enhancer and early promoter
   2394..2822    +  rep_origin     f1 ori (sequence partly withheld): f1 bacteriophage origin of replication; arrow indicates direction of (+) strand synthesis
   2836..3165    +  promoter       SV40 promoter: SV40 enhancer and early promoter
   3213..3260    +  promoter       EM7 promoter: synthetic bacterial promoter&nbsp
   3279..3677    +  CDS            BSD: blasticidin S deaminase; Aspergillus terreus BSD; confers resistance to blasticidin
   3678..3705    +  CDS            BleoR (fragment): antibiotic-binding protein; Sh ble from Streptoalloteichus hindustanus; confers resistance to bleomycin, phleomycin, and Zeocin™
   3715..3840    +  CDS            ble (fragment): BLE_KLEPN - Experimental evidence at protein level: Swiss-Prot protein existence level 1. Binding protein with a strong affinity to the bleomycin family of antibiotics. Binds to CL990; an antimitotic-antibiotic compound. From Klebsiella pneumoniae.
   3835..3956    +  polyA_signal   SV40 poly(A) signal: SV40 polyadenylation signal
   4029..4045    -  protein_bind   lac operator: The lac repressor binds to the lac operator to inhibit transcription in E. coli. This inhibition can be relieved by adding lactose or isopropyl-β-D-thiogalactopyranoside (IPTG). lac repressor encoded by lacI
   4053..4083    -  promoter       lac promoter: promoter for the E. coli lac operon
   4098..4119    -  protein_bind   CAP binding site: CAP binding activates transcription in the presence of cAMP. E. coli catabolite activator protein
   4132..4224    -  CDS            lacI (fragment): lac repressor; lacI; The lac repressor binds to the lac operator to inhibit transcription in E. coli. This inhibition can be relieved by adding lactose or isopropyl-β-D-thiogalactopyranoside (IPTG).
   4407..4995    -  rep_origin     ori: high-copy-number ColE1/pMB1/pBR322/pUC origin of replication
   5166..6026    -  CDS            AmpR: β-lactamase; bla; confers resistance to ampicillin, carbenicillin, and related antibiotics
   6027..6131    -  promoter       AmpR promoter: bla
