[The description below was written by a language model from this plasmid's Addgene catalogue record and pLannotate feature annotations shown in this document.]
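Description:
NbV5-GFP2 is a mammalian expression plasmid built on the Invitrogen pcDNA6/myc-His A backbone. It encodes a synthetic fusion of a V5-epitope-directed nanobody (NbV5) with GFP2 at its C terminus. The roughly 1.1 kb insert was cloned between HindIII and XbaI sites, both retained, and sits downstream of the human CMV immediate-early enhancer/promoter and upstream of the bovine growth hormone polyadenylation signal. A T7 promoter lies just before the coding region. In the automated annotation, the nanobody portion is matched to an immunoglobulin heavy-chain variable domain, as expected for a single-domain antibody scaffold. The fluorescent protein is labelled EGFP, which reflects its close similarity to the GFP2 variant named in the catalogue entry. A short hit labelled as a truncated HIV-1 LTR at the promoter boundary is only a fragment-level match and does not indicate a lentiviral vector.

The plasmid replicates in E. coli at high copy from a ColE1/pUC-type origin and is selected with ampicillin through the β-lactamase gene. An f1 origin is also present. For selection in mammalian cells, a blasticidin S deaminase gene is driven by the SV40 early promoter, with the bacterial EM7 promoter in tandem, and is terminated by the SV40 poly(A) signal.

The stated purpose is BRET2 detection of V5-tagged proteins. The nanobody is expressed inside the cell and binds the V5 epitope on a protein of interest, bringing GFP2 along as the energy acceptor. A luciferase-fused partner close to the tagged protein can then produce a resonance energy transfer signal. The associated publication describes its use as an intracellular biosensor of GPCR signalling.
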