Addgene plasmid #201477: NbV5-GFP2
Purpose: BRET2 detection of V5-tagged protein
Depositing lab: Patrick Giguère. Depositing organization: University of Ottawa. Publication: Development of a V5-tag-directed nanobody and its implementation as an intracellular biosensor of GPCR signalling. Zeghal M, Matte K, Venes A, Patel S, Laroche G, Sarvan S, Joshi M, Rain JC, Couture JF, Giguere PM. J Biol Chem. 2023 Jul 28:105107. doi: 10.1016/j.jbc.2023.105107. PubMed 37517699.
Backbone
  Vector backbone: pcDNA6/myc-His A
  Backbone manufacturer: Invitrogen
  Backbone size w/o insert (bp): 5428
  Vector type: Mammalian Expression
  Selectable markers: Blasticidin
Growth in bacteria
  Bacterial resistance: Ampicillin, 100 μg/mL
  Growth temperature: 37°C
  Growth strain: DH5alpha
  Copy number: High Copy
Gene/Insert
  Gene/Insert name: NbV5-GFP2
  Species: Synthetic
  Insert size (bp): 1131
  Promoter: CMV
  Tag / fusion protein: GFP2 (C terminal on insert)
  Cloning method: Restriction Enzyme; 5′ cloning site HindIII (not destroyed); 3′ cloning site XbaI (not destroyed)
  Sequencing primers: 5′ CMV-F; 3′ Bgh-R
Resource information
  A portion of this plasmid was derived from a plasmid made by: Synthetic
Terms and licenses: Academic/Nonprofit Terms; Industry Terms: Not Available to Industry
How to cite: NbV5-GFP2 was a gift from Patrick Giguère (Addgene plasmid # 201477 ; http://n2t.net/addgene:201477 ; RRID:Addgene_201477)
